>Addgene plasmid #68583 | pMpGWB129 | depositor full sequence | sequence record 122177 | pMpGWB129 sequence 12701 bps
TTTCACGCCCTTTTAAATATCCGATTATTCTAATAAACGCTCTTTTCTCTTAGGTTTACCCGCCAATATA
TCCTGTCAAACACTGATAGTTTAAACTGAAGGCGGGAAACGACAATCTGATCCAAGCTCAAGCTGCTCTA
GCATTCGCCATTCAGGCTGCGCAACTGTTGGGAAGGGCGATCGGTGCGGGCCTCTTCGCTATTACGCCAG
CTGGCGAAAGGGGGATGTGCTGCAAGGCGATTAAGTTGGGTAACGCCAGGGTTTTCCCAGTCACGACGTT
GTAAAACGACGGCCAGTGCCAAGCTTGGGTCTAGAGTTATCAACAAGTTTGTACAAAAAAGCTGAACGAG
AAACGTAAAATGATATAAATATCAATATATTAAATTAGATTTTGCATAAAAAACAGACTACATAATACTG
TAAAACACAACATATCCAGTCACTATGGCGGCCCCTCGAGGGGCCGCATTAGGCACCCCAGGCTTTACAC
TTTATGCTTCCGGCTCGTATAATGTGTGGATTTTGAGTTAGGATCCGTCGAGATTTTCAGGAGCTAAGGA
AGCTAAAATGGAGAAAAAAATCACTGGATATACCACCGTTGATATATCCCAATGGCATCGTAAAGAACAT
TTTGAGGCATTTCAGTCAGTTGCTCAATGTACCTATAACCAGACCGTTCAGCTGGATATTACGGCCTTTT
TAAAGACCGTAAAGAAAAATAAGCACAAGTTTTATCCGGCCTTTATTCACATTCTTGCCCGCCTGATGAA
TGCTCATCCGGAATTCCGTATGGCAATGAAAGACGGTGAGCTGGTGATATGGGATAGTGTTCACCCTTGT
TACACCGTTTTCCATGAGCAAACTGAAACGTTTTCATCGCTCTGGAGTGAATACCACGACGATTTCCGGC
AGTTTCTACACATATATTCGCAAGATGTGGCGTGTTACGGTGAAAACCTGGCCTATTTCCCTAAAGGGTT
TATTGAGAATATGTTTTTCGTCTCAGCCAATCCCTGGGTGAGTTTCACCAGTTTTGATTTAAACGTGGCC
AATATGGACAACTTCTTCGCCCCCGTTTTCACCATGGGCAAATATTATACGCAAGGCGACAAGGTGCTGA
TGCCGCTGGCGATTCAGGTTCATCATGCCGTTTGTGATGGCTTCCATGTCGGCAGAATGCTTAATGAATT
ACAACAGTACTGCGATGAGTGGCAGGGCGGGGCGTAAAGATCTGGATCCGGCTTACTAAAAGCCAGATAA
CAGTATGCGTATTTGCGCGCTGATTTTTGCGGTATAAGAATATATACTGATATGTATACCCGAAGTATGT
CAAAAAGAGGTATGCTATGAAGCAGCGTATTACAGTGACAGTTGACAGCGACAGCTATCAGTTGCTCAAG
GCATATATGATGTCAATATCTCCGGTCTGGTAAGCACAACCATGCAGAATGAAGCCCGTCGTCTGCGTGC
CGAACGCTGGAAAGCGGAAAATCAGGAAGGGATGGCTGAGGTCGCCCGGTTTATTGAAATGAACGGCTCT
TTTGCTGACGAGAACAGGGGCTGGTGAAATGCAGTTTAAGGTTTACACCTATAAAAGAGAGAGCCGTTAT
CGTCTGTTTGTGGATGTACAGAGTGATATTATTGACACGCCCGGGCGACGGATGGTGATCCCCCTGGCCA
GTGCACGTCTGCTGTCAGATAAAGTCCCCCGTGAACTTTACCCGGTGGTGCATATCGGGGATGAAAGCTG
GCGCATGATGACCACCGATATGGCCAGTGTGCCGGTCTCCGTTATCGGGGAAGAAGTGGCTGATCTCAGC
CACCGCGAAAATGACATCAAAAACGCCATTAACCTGATGTTCTGGGGAATATAAATGTCAGGCTCCCTTA
TACACAGCCAGTCTGCAGGTCGACCATAGTGACTGGATATGTTGTGTTTTACAGTATTATGTAGTCTGTT
TTTTATGCAAAATCTAATTTAATATATTGATATTTATATCATTTTACGTTTCTCGTTCAGCTTTCTTGTA
CAAAGTGGTTGATAACAGCGCTGGAGGCTCCGGTGGGAGCATGGTGAGCAAGGGCGAGGAGGTCATCAAA
GAGTTCATGCGCTTCAAGGTGCGCATGGAGGGCTCCATGAACGGCCACGAGTTCGAGATCGAGGGCGAGG
GCGAGGGCCGCCCCTACGAGGGCACCCAGACCGCCAAGCTGAAGGTGACCAAGGGCGGCCCCCTGCCCTT
CGCCTGGGACATCCTGTCCCCCCAGTTCATGTACGGCTCCAAGGCGTACGTGAAGCACCCCGCCGACATC
CCCGATTACAAGAAGCTGTCCTTCCCCGAGGGCTTCAAGTGGGAGCGCGTGATGAACTTCGAGGACGGCG
GTCTGGTGACCGTGACCCAGGACTCCTCCCTGCAGGACGGCACGCTGATCTACAAGGTGAAGATGCGCGG
CACCAACTTCCCCCCCGACGGCCCCGTAATGCAGAAGAAGACCATGGGCTGGGAGGCCTCCACCGAGCGC
CTGTACCCCCGCGACGGCGTGCTGAAGGGCGAGATCCACCAGGCCCTGAAGCTGAAGGACGGCGGCCACT
ACCTGGTGGAGTTCAAGACCATCTACATGGCCAAGAAGCCCGTGCAACTGCCCGGCTACTACTACGTGGA
CACCAAGCTGGACATCACCTCCCACAACGAGGACTACACCATCGTGGAACAGTACGAGCGCTCCGAGGGC
CGCCACCACCTGTTCCTGGGGCATGGCACCGGCAGCACCGGCAGCGGCAGCTCCGGCACCGCCTCCTCCG
AGGACAACAACATGGCCGTCATCAAAGAGTTCATGCGCTTCAAGGTGCGCATGGAGGGCTCCATGAACGG
CCACGAGTTCGAGATCGAGGGCGAGGGCGAGGGCCGCCCCTACGAGGGCACCCAGACCGCCAAGCTGAAG
GTGACCAAGGGCGGCCCCCTGCCCTTCGCCTGGGACATCCTGTCCCCCCAGTTCATGTACGGCTCCAAGG
CGTACGTGAAGCACCCCGCCGACATCCCCGATTACAAGAAGCTGTCCTTCCCCGAGGGCTTCAAGTGGGA
GCGCGTGATGAACTTCGAGGACGGCGGTCTGGTGACCGTGACCCAGGACTCCTCCCTGCAGGACGGCACG
CTGATCTACAAGGTGAAGATGCGCGGCACCAACTTCCCCCCCGACGGCCCCGTAATGCAGAAGAAGACCA
TGGGCTGGGAGGCCTCCACCGAGCGCCTGTACCCCCGCGACGGCGTGCTGAAGGGCGAGATCCACCAGGC
CCTGAAGCTGAAGGACGGCGGCCGCTACCTGGTGGAGTTCAAGACCATCTACATGGCCAAGAAGCCCGTG
CAACTGCCCGGCTACTACTACGTGGACACCAAGCTGGACATCACCTCCCACAACGAGGACTACACCATCG
TGGAACAGTACGAGCGCTCCGAGGGCCGCCACCACCTGTTCCTGTACGGCATGGACGAGCTGTACAAGTA
AGCTTGCATGCCTGCAGGTCGACTCTAGAGGATCCCCGGGTACCGAGCTCGAATTTCCCCGATCGTTCAA
ACATTTGGCAATAAAGTTTCTTAAGATTGAATCCTGTTGCCGGTCTTGCGATGATTATCATATAATTTCT
GTTGAATTACGTTAAGCATGTAATAATTAACATGTAATGCATGACGTTATTTATGAGATGGGTTTTTATG
ATTAGAGTCCCGCAATTATACATTTAATACGCGATAGAAAACAAAATATAGCGCGCAAACTAGGATAAAT
TATCGCGCGCGGTGTCATCTATGTTACTAGATCGGGAATTGGTTCCGGAACCAATTCGTAATCATGGTCA
TAGCTGTTTCCTGTGTGAAATTGTTATCCGCTCACAATTCCACACAACATACGAGCCGGAAGCATAAAGT
GTAAAGCCTGGGGTGCCTAATGAGTGAGCTAACTCACATTAGGCTGAATTAGGCGCGCCTATTTCTGAAT
TCAACACATTGCGGACGTTTTTAATGTACTGAATTAACGCCGAATTAATTCGGGGGATCTGGATTTTAGT
ACTGGATTTTGGTTTTAGGAATTAGAAATTTTATTGATAGAAGTATTTTACAAATACAAATACATACTAA
GGGTTTCTTATATGCTCAACACATGAGCGAAACCCTATAGGAACCCTAATTCCCTTATCTGGGAACTACT
CACACATTATTATGGAGAAACTCGAGCTTGTCGATCGACAGATCCCGGTCGGCATCTACTCTATTTCTTT
GCCCTCGGACGAGTGCTGGGGCGTCGGTTTCCACTATCGGCGAGTACTTCTACACAGCCATCGGTCCAGA
CGGCCGCGCTTCTGCGGGCGATTTGTGTACGCCCGACAGTCCCGGCTCCGGATCGGACGATTGCGTCGCA
TCGACCCTGCGCCCAAGCTGCATCATCGAAATTGCCGTCAACCAAGCTCTGATAGAGTTGGTCAAGACCA
ATGCGGAGCATATACGCCCGGAGTCGTGGCGATCCTGCAAGCTCCGGATGCCTCCGCTCGAAGTAGCGCG
TCTGCTGCTCCATACAAGCCAACCACGGCCTCCAGAAGAAGATGTTGGCGACCTCGTATTGGGAATCCCC
GAACATCGCCTCGCTCCAGTCAATGACCGCTGTTATGCGGCCATTGTCCGTCAGGACATTGTTGGAGCCG
AAATCCGCGTGCACGAGGTGCCGGACTTCGGGGCAGTCCTCGGCCCAAAGCATCAGCTCATCGAGAGCCT
GCGCGACGGACGCACTGACGGTGTCGTCCATCACAGTTTGCCAGTGATACACATGGGGATCAGCAATCGC
GCATATGAAATCACGCCATGTAGTGTATTGACCGATTCCTTGCGGTCCGAATGGGCCGAACCCGCTCGTC
TGGCTAAGATCGGCCGCAGCGATCGCATCCATAGCCTCCGCGACCGGTTGTAGAACAGCGGGCAGTTCGG
TTTCAGGCAGGTCTTGCAACGTGACACCCTGTGAACGGCGGGAGATGCAATAGGTCAGGCTCTCGCTAAA
CTCCCCAATGTCAAGCACTTCCGGAATCGGGAGCGCGGCCGATGCAAAGTGCCGATAAACATAACGATCT
TTGTAGAAACCATCGGCGCAGCTATTTACCCGCAGGACATATCCACGCCCTCCTACATCGAAGCTGAAAG
CACGAGATTCTTCGCCCTCCGAGAGCTGCATCAGGTCGGAGACGCTGTCGAACTTTTCGATCAGAAACTT
CTCGACAGACGTCGCGGTGAGTTCAGGCTTTTTCATATCTCATTGCCCCCCGGATCTGCGAAAGCTCGAG
AGAGATAGATTTGTAGAGAGAGACTGGTGATTTCAGCGTGTCCTCTCCAAATGAAATGAACTTCCTTATA
TAGAGGAAGGTCTTGCGAAGGATAGTGGGATTGTGCGTCATCCCTTACGTCAGTGGAGATATCACATCAA
TCCACTTGCTTTGAAGACGTGGTTGGAACGTCTTCTTTTTCCACGATGCTCCTCGTGGGTGGGGGTCCAT
CTTTGGGACCACTGTCGGCAGAGGCATCTTGAACGATAGCCTTTCCTTTATCGCAATGATGGCATTTGTA
GGTGCCACCTTCCTTTTCTACTGTCCTTTTGATGAAGTGACAGATAGCTGGGCAATGGAATCCGAGGAGG
TTTCCCGATATTACCCTTTGTTGAAAAGTCTCAATAGCCCTTTGGTCTTCTGAGACTGTATCTTTGATAT
TCTTGGAGTAGACGAGAGTGTCGTGCTCCACCATGTTCACATCAATCCACTTGCTTTGAAGACGTGGTTG
GAACGTCTTCTTTTTCCACGATGCTCCTCGTGGGTGGGGGTCCATCTTTGGGACCACTGTCGGCAGAGGC
ATCTTGAACGATAGCCTTTCCTTTATCGCAATGATGGCATTTGTAGGTGCCACCTTCCTTTTCTACTGTC
CTTTTGATGAAGTGACAGATAGCTGGGCAATGGAATCCGAGGAGGTTTCCCGATATTACCCTTTGTTGAA
AAGTCTCAATAGCCCTTTGGTCTTCTGAGACTGTATCTTTGATATTCTTGGAGTAGACGAGAGTGTCGTG
CTCCACCATGTTGGCAAGCTGCTCTAGCCAATACGCAAACCGAATTCAGAAATAAATTCAGCCTAATTCG
GCGTTAATTCAGTACATTAAAAACGTCCGCAATGTGTTATTAAGTTGTCTAAGCGTCAATTTGTTTACAC
CACAATATATCCTGCCACCAGCCAGCCAACAGCTCCCCGACCGGCAGCTCGGCACAAAATCACCACTCGA
TACAGGCAGCCCATCAGTCCGGGACGGCGTCAGCGGGAGAGCCGTTGTAAGGCGGCAGACTTTGCTCATG
TTACCGATGCTATTCGGAAGAACGGCAACTAAGCTGCCGGGTTTGAAACACGGATGATCTCGCGGAGGGT
AGCATGTTGATTGTAACGATGACAGAGCGTTGCTGCCTGTGATCAATTCGGGCACGAACCCAGTGGACAT
AAGCCTGTTCGGTTCGTAAGCTGTAATGCAAGTAGCGTATGCGCTCACGCAACTGGTCCAGAACCTTGAC
CGAACGCAGCGGTGGTAACGGCGCAGTGGCGGTTTTCATGGCTTGTTATGACTGTTTTTTTGGGGTACAG
TCTATGCCTCGGGCATCCAAGCAGCAAGCGCGTTACGCCGTGGGTCGATGTTTGATGTTATGGAGCAGCA
ACGATGTTACGCAGCAGGGCAGTCGCCCTAAAACAAAGTTAAACATCATGGGGGAAGCGGTGATCGCCGA
AGTATCGACTCAACTATCAGAGGTAGTTGGCGTCATCGAGCGCCATCTCGAACCGACGTTGCTGGCCGTA
CATTTGTACGGCTCCGCAGTGGATGGCGGCCTGAAGCCACACAGTGATATTGATTTGCTGGTTACGGTGA
CCGTAAGGCTTGATGAAACAACGCGGCGAGCTTTGATCAACGACCTTTTGGAAACTTCGGCTTCCCCTGG
AGAGAGCGAGATTCTCCGCGCTGTAGAAGTCACCATTGTTGTGCACGACGACATCATTCCGTGGCGTTAT
CCAGCTAAGCGCGAACTGCAATTTGGAGAATGGCAGCGCAATGACATTCTTGCAGGTATCTTCGAGCCAG
CCACGATCGACATTGATCTGGCTATCTTGCTGACAAAAGCAAGAGAACATAGCGTTGCCTTGGTAGGTCC
AGCGGCGGAGGAACTCTTTGATCCGGTTCCTGAACAGGATCTATTTGAGGCGCTAAATGAAACCTTAACG
CTATGGAACTCGCCGCCCGACTGGGCTGGCGATGAGCGAAATGTAGTGCTTACGTTGTCCCGCATTTGGT
ACAGCGCAGTAACCGGCAAAATCGCGCCGAAGGATGTCGCTGCCGACTGGGCAATGGAGCGCCTGCCGGC
CCAGTATCAGCCCGTCATACTTGAAGCTAGACAGGCTTATCTTGGACAAGAAGAAGATCGCTTGGCCTCG
CGCGCAGATCAGTTGGAAGAATTTGTCCACTACGTGAAAGGCGAGATCACCAAGGTAGTCGGCAAATAAT
GTCTAGCTAGAAATTCGTTCAAGCCGACGCCGCTTCGCGGCGCGGCTTAACTCAAGCGTTAGATGCACTA
AGCACATAATTGCTCACAGCCAAACTATCAGGTCAAGTCTGCTTTTATTATTTTTAAGCGTGCATAATAA
GCCCTACACAAATTGGGAGATATATCATGCATGACCAAAATCCCTTAACGTGAGTTTTCGTTCCACTGAG
CGTCAGACCCCGTAGAAAAGATCAAAGGATCTTCTTGAGATCCTTTTTTTCTGCGCGTAATCTGCTGCTT
GCAAACAAAAAAACCACCGCTACCAGCGGTGGTTTGTTTGCCGGATCAAGAGCTACCAACTCTTTTTCCG
AAGGTAACTGGCTTCAGCAGAGCGCAGATACCAAATACTGTCCTTCTAGTGTAGCCGTAGTTAGGCCACC
ACTTCAAGAACTCTGTAGCACCGCCTACATACCTCGCTCTGCTAATCCTGTTACCAGTGGCTGCTGCCAG
TGGCGATAAGTCGTGTCTTACCGGGTTGGACTCAAGACGATAGTTACCGGATAAGGCGCAGCGGTCGGGC
TGAACGGGGGGTTCGTGCACACAGCCCAGCTTGGAGCGAACGACCTACACCGAACTGAGATACCTACAGC
GTGAGCTATGAGAAAGCGCCACGCTTCCCGAAGGGAGAAAGGCGGACAGGTATCCGGTAAGCGGCAGGGT
CGGAACAGGAGAGCGCACGAGGGAGCTTCCAGGGGGAAACGCCTGGTATCTTTATAGTCCTGTCGGGTTT
CGCCACCTCTGACTTGAGCGTCGATTTTTGTGATGCTCGTCAGGGGGGCGGAGCCTATGGAAAAACGCCA
GCAACGCGGCCTTTTTACGGTTCCTGGCCTTTTGCTGGCCTTTTGCTCACATGTTCTTTCCTGCGTTATC
CCCTGATTCTGTGGATAACCGTATTACCGCCTTTGAGTGAGCTGATACCGCTCGCCGCAGCCGAACGACC
GAGCGCAGCGAGTCAGTGAGCGAGGAAGCGGAAGAGCGCCTGATGCGGTATTTTCTCCTTACGCATCTGT
GCGGTATTTCACACCGCATATGGTGCACTCTCAGTACAATCTGCTCTGATGCCGCATAGTTAAGCCAGTA
TACACTCCGCTATCGCTACGTGACTGGGTCATGGCTGCGCCCCGACACCCGCCAACACCCGCTGACGCGC
CCTGACGGGCTTGTCTGCTCCCGGCATCCGCTTACAGACAAGCTGTGACCGTCTCCGGGAGCTGCATGTG
TCAGAGGTTTTCACCGTCATCACCGAAACGCGCGAGGCAGGGTGCCTTGATGTGGGCGCCGGCGGTCGAG
TGGCGACGGCGCGGCTTGTCCGCGCCCTGGTAGATTGCCTGGCCGTAGGCCAGCCATTTTTGAGCGGCCA
GCGGCCGCGATAGGCCGACGCGAAGCGGCGGGGCGTAGGGAGCGCAGCGACCGAAGGGTAGGCGCTTTTT
GCAGCTCTTCGGCTGTGCGCTGGCCAGACAGTTATGCACAGGCCAGGCGGGTTTTAAGAGTTTTAATAAG
TTTTAAAGAGTTTTAGGCGGAAAAATCGCCTTTTTTCTCTTTTATATCAGTCACTTACATGTGTGACCGG
TTCCCAATGTACGGCTTTGGGTTCCCAATGTACGGGTTCCGGTTCCCAATGTACGGCTTTGGGTTCCCAA
TGTACGTGCTATCCACAGGAAAGAGACCTTTTCGACCTTTTTCCCCTGCTAGGGCAATTTGCCCTAGCAT
CTGCTCCGTACATTAGGAACCGGCGGATGCTTCGCCCTCGATCAGGTTGCGGTAGCGCATGACTAGGATC
GGGCCAGCCTGCCCCGCCTCCTCCTTCAAATCGTACTCCGGCAGGTCATTTGACCCGATCAGCTTGCGCA
CGGTGAAACAGAACTTCTTGAACTCTCCGGCGCTGCCACTGCGTTCGTAGATCGTCTTGAACAACCATCT
GGCTTCTGCCTTGCCTGCGGCGCGGCGTGCCAGGCGGTAGAGAAAACGGCCGATGCCGGGATCGATCAAA
AAGTAATCGGGGTGAACCGTCAGCACGTCCGGGTTCTTGCCTTCTGTGATCTCGCGGTACATCCAATCAG
CTAGCTCGATCTCGATGTACTCCGGCCGCCCGGTTTCGCTCTTTACGATCTTGTAGCGGCTAATCAAGGC
TTCACCCTCGGATACCGTCACCAGGCGGCCGTTCTTGGCCTTCTTCGTACGCTGCATGGCAACGTGCGTG
GTGTTTAACCGAATGCAGGTTTCTACCAGGTCGTCTTTCTGCTTTCCGCCATCGGCTCGCCGGCAGAACT
TGAGTACGTCCGCAACGTGTGGACGGAACACGCGGCCGGGCTTGTCTCCCTTCCCTTCCCGGTATCGGTT
CATGGATTCGGTTAGATGGGAAACCGCCATCAGTACCAGGTCGTAATCCCACACACTGGCCATGCCGGCC
GGCCCTGCGGAAACCTCTACGTGCCCGTCTGGAAGCTCGTAGCGGATCACCTCGCCAGCTCGTCGGTCAC
GCTTCGACAGACGGAAAACGGCCACGTCCATGATGCTGCGACTATCGCGGGTGCCCACGTCATAGAGCAT
CGGAACGAAAAAATCTGGTTGCTCGTCGCCCTTGGGCGGCTTCCTAATCGACGGCGCACCGGCTGCCGGC
GGTTGCCGGGATTCTTTGCGGATTCGATCAGCGGCCGCTTGCCACGATTCACCGGGGCGTGCTTCTGCCT
CGATGCGTTGCCGCTGGGCGGCCTGCGCGGCCTTCAACTTCTCCACCAGGTCATCACCCAGCGCCGCGCC
GATTTGTACCGGGCCGGATGGTTTGCGACCGCTCACGCCGATTCCTCGGGCTTGGGGGTTCCAGTGCCAT
TGCAGGGCCGGCAGACAACCCAGCCGCTTACGCCTGGCCAACCGCCCGTTCCTCCACACATGGGGCATTC
CACGGCGTCGGTGCCTGGTTGTTCTTGATTTTCCATGCCGCCTCCTTTAGCCGCTAAAATTCATCTACTC
ATTTATTCATTTGCTCATTTACTCTGGTAGCTGCGCGATGTATTCAGATAGCAGCTCGGTAATGGTCTTG
CCTTGGCGTACCGCGTACATCTTCAGCTTGGTGTGATCCTCCGCCGGCAACTGAAAGTTGACCCGCTTCA
TGGCTGGCGTGTCTGCCAGGCTGGCCAACGTTGCAGCCTTGCTGCTGCGTGCGCTCGGACGGCCGGCACT
TAGCGTGTTTGTGCTTTTGCTCATTTTCTCTTTACCTCATTAACTCAAATGAGTTTTGATTTAATTTCAG
CGGCCAGCGCCTGGACCTCGCGGGCAGCGTCGCCCTCGGGTTCTGATTCAAGAACGGTTGTGCCGGCGGC
GGCAGTGCCTGGGTAGCTCACGCGCTGCGTGATACGGGACTCAAGAATGGGCAGCTCGTACCCGGCCAGC
GCCTCGGCAACCTCACCGCCGATGCGCGTGCCTTTGATCGCCCGCGACACGACAAAGGCCGCTTGTAGCC
TTCCATCCGTGACCTCAATGCGCTGCTTAACCAGCTCCACCAGGTCGGCGGTGGCCCATATGTCGTAAGG
GCTTGGCTGCACCGGAATCAGCACGAAGTCGGCTGCCTTGATCGCGGACACAGCCAAGTCCGCCGCCTGG
GGCGCTCCGTCGATCACTACGAAGTCGCGCCGGCCGATGGCCTTCACGTCGCGGTCAATCGTCGGGCGGT
CGATGCCGACAACGGTTAGCGGTTGATCTTCCCGCACGGCCGCCCAATCGCGGGCACTGCCCTGGGGATC
GGAATCGACTAACAGAACATCGGCCCCGGCGAGTTGCAGGGCGCGGGCTAGATGGGTTGCGATGGTCGTC
TTGCCTGACCCGCCTTTCTGGTTAAGTACAGCGATAACCTTCATGCGTTCCCCTTGCGTATTTGTTTATT
TACTCATCGCATCATATACGCAGCGACCGCATGACGCAAGCTGTTTTACTCAAATACACATCACCTTTTT
AGACGGCGGCGCTCGGTTTCTTCAGCGGCCAAGCTGGCCGGCCAGGCCGCCAGCTTGGCATCAGACAAAC
CGGCCAGGATTTCATGCAGCCGCACGGTTGAGACGTGCGCGGGCGGCTCGAACACGTACCCGGCCGCGAT
CATCTCCGCCTCGATCTCTTCGGTAATGAAAAACGGTTCGTCCTGGCCGTCCTGGTGCGGTTTCATGCTT
GTTCCTCTTGGCGTTCATTCTCGGCGGCCGCCAGGGCGTCGGCCTCGGTCAATGCGTCCTCACGGAAGGC
ACCGCGCCGCCTGGCCTCGGTGGGCGTCACTTCCTCGCTGCGCTCAAGTGCGCGGTACAGGGTCGAGCGA
TGCACGCCAAGCAGTGCAGCCGCCTCTTTCACGGTGCGGCCTTCCTGGTCGATCAGCTCGCGGGCGTGCG
CGATCTGTGCCGGGGTGAGGGTAGGGCGGGGGCCAAACTTCACGCCTCGGGCCTTGGCGGCCTCGCGCCC
GCTCCGGGTGCGGTCGATGATTAGGGAACGCTCGAACTCGGCAATGCCGGCGAACACGGTCAACACCATG
CGGCCGGCCGGCGTGGTGGTGTCGGCCCACGGCTCTGCCAGGCTACGCAGGCCCGCGCCGGCCTCCTGGA
TGCGCTCGGCAATGTCCAGTAGGTCGCGGGTGCTGCGGGCCAGGCGGTCTAGCCTGGTCACTGTCACAAC
GTCGCCAGGGCGTAGGTGGTCAAGCATCCTGGCCAGCTCCGGGCGGTCGCGCCTGGTGCCGGTGATCTTC
TCGGAAAACAGCTTGGTGCAGCCGGCCGCGTGCAGTTCGGCCCGTTGGTTGGTCAAGTCCTGGTCGTCGG
TGCTGACGCGGGCATAGCCCAGCAGGCCAGCGGCGGCGCTCTTGTTCATGGCGTAATGTCTCCGGTTCTA
GTCGCAAGTATTCTACTTTATGCGACTAAAACACGCGACAAGAAAACGCCAGGAAAAGGGCAGGGCGGCA
GCCTGTCGCGTAACTTAGGACTTGTGCGACATGTCGTTTTCAGAAGACGGCTGCACTGAACGTCAGAAGC
CGACTGCACTATAGCAGCGGAGGGGTTGGATCAAAGTACTTTGATCCCGAGGGGAACCCTGTGGTTGGCA
TGCACATACAAATGGACGAACGGATAAACCT
Features (pLannotate 1.2.2; 29 found; start..end, strand, type, name):
     54..78      -  misc_feature   RB T-DNA repeat: right border repeat from nopaline C58 T-DNA
    144..298     -  CDS            lacZα (fragment): LacZα fragment of β-galactosidase; lacZ fragment
    323..447     +  protein_bind   attR1: mutant version of attR; recombination site for the Gateway® LR reaction LR Clonase™
    484..514     +  promoter       lac UV5 promoter: E. coli lac promoter with an "up" mutation
    538..567     +  promoter       cat promoter (fragment): promoter of the E. coli cat gene encoding chloramphenicol acetyltransferase
    568..1227    +  CDS            CmR: chloramphenicol acetyltransferase; cat; confers resistance to chloramphenicol
   1406..1564    +  CDS            ccdA (fragment): CCDA_ECO57 - Also known as H, letA. Experimental evidence at protein level: Swiss-Prot protein existence level 1. Antitoxin component of a type II toxin-antitoxin (TA) system which inhibits the post-segregational killing (PSK) of plasmid-free cells, also referred to as a plasmid addiction system. Binds to and blocks the activity of CcdB; will also remove bound CcdB protein from the CcdB-GyrA complex by forming a CcdA-CcdB complex, a process termed rejuvenation. Functions as a transcriptional corepressor for the ccdAB operon, repression also requires CcdB (By similarity). From Escherichia coli
   1569..1874    +  CDS            ccdB: CcdB, a bacterial toxin that poisons DNA gyrase; ccdB; Plasmids containing the ccdB gene cannot be propagated in standard E. coli strains.
   1915..2039    -  protein_bind   attR2: mutant version of attR; recombination site for the Gateway® LR reaction LR Clonase™
   2071..3500    +  CDS            tdTomato (fragment): tandem dimeric (pseudo-monomeric) derivative of DsRed (Shaner et al., 2004) mammalian codon-optimized
   3500..3555    -  misc_feature   MCS: pUC18/19 multiple cloning site
   3561..3813    +  terminator     NOS terminator: nopaline synthase terminator and poly(A) signal
   3869..3891    -  protein_bind   lac operator (fragment): The lac repressor binds to the lac operator to inhibit transcription in E. coli. This inhibition can be relieved by adding lactose or isopropyl-β-D-thiogalactopyranoside (IPTG). lac repressor encoded by lacI
   3895..3925    -  promoter       lac promoter: promoter for the E. coli lac operon
   3940..3961    -  protein_bind   CAP binding site: CAP binding activates transcription in the presence of cAMP. E. coli catabolite activator protein
   4046..4220    -  polyA_signal   CaMV poly(A) signal: cauliflower mosaic virus polyadenylation signal
   4261..5286    -  CDS            HygR: hygromycin B phosphotransferase confers resistance to hygromycin
   5353..6028    -  promoter       CaMV 35S promoter (enhanced): cauliflower mosaic virus 35S promoter with a duplicated enhancer region
   6223..6247    -  misc_feature   LB T-DNA repeat: left border repeat from nopaline C58 T-DNA
   6506..6529    +  promoter       Pc promoter (fragment): intI1 (promoter lies within the coding sequence); class 1 integron promoter
   6705..6761    +  CDS            GmR (fragment): gentamycin acetyltransferase; aacC1; confers resistance to gentamycin
   6772..7559    +  CDS            SmR (fragment): aminoglycoside adenylyltransferase (Murphy, 1985); aadA; confers resistance to spectinomycin and streptomycin
   7805..8393    +  rep_origin     ori: high-copy-number ColE1/pMB1/pBR322/pUC origin of replication
   8579..8719    -  misc_feature   bom: basis of mobility region from pBR322
   8821..8860    -  CDS            rop (fragment): Rop protein, which maintains plasmids at low copy number; rop
   9063..9257    -  rep_origin     pVS1 oriV: origin of replication for the Pseudomonas plasmid pVS1 (Heeb et al., 2000)
   9323..10396   -  CDS            pVS1 RepA: replication protein from the Pseudomonas plasmid pVS1 (Heeb et al., 2000)
  10825..11454   -  CDS            pVS1 StaA: stability protein from the Pseudomonas plasmid pVS1 (Heeb et al., 2000)
  12014..12415   -  CDS            Y4CG_SINFN (fragment): Protein inferred from homology: Swiss-Prot protein existence level 3. From Sinorhizobium fredii (strain NBRC 101917 / NGR234).
