[The description below was written by a language model from this plasmid's Addgene catalogue record and pLannotate feature annotations shown in this document.]
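Description:
pMpGWB129 is an empty Gateway destination binary vector for Agrobacterium-mediated plant transformation, built on the pMpGWB100 backbone and designed mainly for the liverwort Marchantia polymorpha, though it is also usable in other plants. The backbone carries a ColE1/pMB1-type origin with a bom site for high-copy replication in E. coli. It also carries the pVS1 oriV, RepA and StaA functions that support replication and stable maintenance in Agrobacterium. Bacterial selection relies on an aadA spectinomycin/streptomycin resistance gene in the backbone, together with the chloramphenicol resistance gene inside the Gateway cassette. Because the unrecombined cassette also encodes the gyrase toxin CcdB, the empty vector has to be kept in a ccdB-tolerant strain such as DB3.1.

Between the nopaline-type right and left T-DNA borders lie two units. The first is the attR1–CmR–ccdB–attR2 cassette, followed directly by a tdTomato coding sequence and the NOS terminator. An LR reaction with an entry clone replaces the cassette with the sequence of interest, which is then fused at its C terminus to the red fluorescent protein. The feature table annotates no plant promoter upstream of attR1, only a lacZα remnant. The promoter must therefore apparently be supplied with the insert, for example as a genomic fragment carrying a gene's own regulatory region, although the record does not state this explicitly. The second unit is the plant selection marker, a hygromycin phosphotransferase gene driven by an enhanced CaMV 35S promoter and ended by the CaMV poly(A) signal. The vector is suited to making tdTomato fusions for localisation or expression studies in hygromycin-selected transgenic plants. The sequence record is 12,701 nt, while the 9,502 bp figure in the catalogue refers to the parental backbone.
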