Addgene plasmid #68583: pMpGWB129
Purpose: (Empty Backbone) Gateway binary vector designed for transgenic research with Marchantia polymorpha as well as other plants
Depositing lab: Takayuki Kohchi. Depositing organization: Kyoto University, Graduate School of Biostudies. Publication: Development of Gateway Binary Vector Series with Four Different Selection Markers for the Liverwort Marchantia polymorpha. Ishizaki K, Nishihama R, Ueda M, Inoue K, Ishida S, Nishimura Y, Shikanai T, Kohchi T. PLoS One. 2015 Sep 25;10(9):e0138876. doi: 10.1371/journal.pone.0138876. eCollection 2015. PONE-D-15-25288 PubMed 26406247.
Backbone
  Vector backbone: pMpGWB100
  Backbone manufacturer: Kohchi Lab., Kyoto University
  Backbone size (bp): 9502
  Modifications to backbone: Coding sequence for tdTomato is cloned downstream of the Gateway cassette.
  Vector type: Plant Expression
  Selectable markers: Hygromycin
  Tag / fusion protein: tdTomato (C terminal on insert)
Growth in bacteria
  Bacterial resistance: Chloramphenicol and Spectinomycin, 25 & 50 μg/mL
  Growth temperature: 37°C
  Growth strain: DB3.1
  Copy number: High Copy
Gene/Insert
  Cloning method: Gateway Cloning
Resource information
  A portion of this plasmid was derived from a plasmid made by: The Gateway cassette was provided by Tsuyoshi Nakagawa at Shimane University, Japan.
Terms and licenses: Academic/Nonprofit Terms; Industry Terms: Not Available to Industry
How to cite: pMpGWB129 was a gift from Takayuki Kohchi (Addgene plasmid # 68583 ; http://n2t.net/addgene:68583 ; RRID:Addgene_68583)
