>Addgene plasmid #68583 | pMpGWB129 | addgene partial sequence | sequence record 127941 | CAT-R 5'-GCAACTGACTGAAATGCCTC-3'
AGTGATTTTTTTCTCCATTTTAGCTTCCTTAGCTCCTGAAAATCTCGACGGATCCTAACTCAAAATCCAC
ACATTATACGAGCCGGAAGCATAAAGTGTAAAGCCTGGGGTGCCTAATGCGGCCCCTCGAGGGGCCGCCA
TAGTGACTGGATATGTTGTGTTTTACAGTATTATGTAGTCTGTTTTTTATGCAAAATCTAATTNAATATA
TTGATATTTATATCATTTTACGTTTCTCGTTCAGCTTTTTTGTACAAACTTGTTGATAACTCTAGACCCA
AGCTTGGCACTGGCCGTCGTTTTACAACGTC
