>Addgene plasmid #68583 | pMpGWB129 | addgene partial sequence | sequence record 127943 | ccdB-Fwd 5'-GCATGATGACCACCGATATG-3'
GGGGAATATAAATGTCAGGCTCCCTTATACACAGCCAGTCTGCAGGTCGACCATAGTGACTGGATATGTT
GTGTTTTACAGTATTATGTAGTCTGTTTTTTATGCAAAATCTAATTTAATATATTGATATTTATATCATT
TTACGTTTCTCGTTCAGCTTTCTTGTACAAAGTGGTTGATAACAGCGCTGGAGGCTCCGGTGGGAGCATG
GTGAGCAAGGGCGAGGAGGTCATCAAAGAGTTCATGCGCTTCAAGGTGCGCATGGAGGGCTCC
